Addgene plasmid #10786: 1437 pSG5L Flag HA PTEN
Depositing lab: William Sellers. Depositing organization: Dana-Farber Cancer Institute.
Backbone
  Vector backbone: pSG5L-Flag-HA
  Backbone size w/o insert (bp): 4100
  Vector type: Mammalian Expression
Growth in bacteria
  Bacterial resistance: Ampicillin, 100 μg/mL
  Growth temperature: 37°C
  Growth strain: DH5alpha
  Copy number: High Copy
Gene/Insert
  Gene/Insert name: PTEN
  Species: H. sapiens (human)
  Insert size (bp): 1200
  Entrez Gene: PTEN (a.k.a. 10q23del, BZS, CWS1, DEC, GLM2, MHAM, MMAC1, PTEN1, PTENbeta, PTENgama, TEP1)
  Tag / fusion protein: Flag (N terminal on backbone); HA (N terminal on backbone)
  Cloning method: Restriction Enzyme; 5′ cloning site BamHI (not destroyed); 3′ cloning site EcoRI (not destroyed)
  Sequencing primers: 5′ T7
Terms and licenses: Academic/Nonprofit Terms; Industry Terms: Not Available to Industry
How to cite: 1437 pSG5L Flag HA PTEN was a gift from William Sellers (Addgene plasmid # 10786 ; http://n2t.net/addgene:10786 ; RRID:Addgene_10786)
