[The description below was written by a language model from this plasmid's Addgene catalogue record.]
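Description:
1437 pSG5L Flag HA PTEN is a mammalian expression plasmid built on the pSG5L-Flag-HA backbone (about 4.1 kb without insert). It carries a human PTEN insert of roughly 1.2 kb, consistent with the full coding sequence. The plasmid is maintained in E. coli as a high-copy construct under ampicillin selection. The record lists no selectable marker for mammalian cells, so the information given points to transient transfection rather than stable line generation. No feature table is provided, and the promoter driving the insert is not stated. Vectors of the pSG5 family generally use the SV40 early promoter for expression in mammalian cells and carry a T7 promoter upstream of the cloning site. The T7 element fits with T7 being listed as the 5′ sequencing primer, but neither element is confirmed by the record itself.

The PTEN insert was placed between BamHI and EcoRI sites, both of which remain intact, so the insert can be excised or exchanged. The backbone supplies Flag and HA epitope tags at the N terminus, which yields a doubly tagged PTEN protein. The tags allow detection by immunoblotting or immunofluorescence, and immunoprecipitation or sequential affinity purification with standard anti-tag antibodies, and they distinguish the exogenous protein from endogenous PTEN. PTEN encodes a lipid and protein phosphatase that acts as a tumour suppressor by opposing PI3K/AKT signalling. A construct of this type is typically used to reintroduce or overexpress PTEN in cultured mammalian cells, for example in PTEN-deficient tumour lines, to study its effects on signalling, growth and protein interactions. The record does not state a specific intended application or indicate any mutations in the insert.
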