>Addgene plasmid #10786 | 1437 pSG5L Flag HA PTEN | addgene partial sequence | sequence record 17712 | 10786 with T7
AGGACGACGATGACAGCTCGATGGAGGATACCCCTACGACGTGCCCGACTACGCCAGCGGATCCATGACA
GCCATCATCAAAGAGATCGTTAGCAGAAACAAAAGGAGATATCAAGAGGATGGATTCGACTTAGACTTGA
CCTATATTTATCCAAACATTATTGCTATGGGATTTCCTGCAGAAAGACTTGAAGGCGTATACAGGAACAA
TATTGATGATGTAGTAAGGTTTTTGGATTCAAAGCATAAAAACCATTACAAGATATACAATCTTTGTGCT
GAAAGACATTATGACACCGCCAAATTTAATTGCAGAGTTGCACAATATCCTTTTGAAGACCATAACCCAC
CACAGCTAGAACTTATCAAACCCTTTTGTGAAGATCTTGACCAATGGCTAAGTGAAGATGACAATCATGT
TGCAGCAATTCACTGTAAAGCTGGAAAGGGACGAACTGGTGTAATGATATGTGCATATTTATTACATCGG
GGCAAATTTTTAAAGGCACAAGAGGCCCTAGATTTCTATGGGGAAGTAAGGACCAGAGACAAAAAGGGAG
TAACTATTCCCAGTCAGAGGCGCTATGTGTATTATTATAGCTACCTGTTAAAGAATCATCTGGATTATAG
ACCAGTGGCACTGTTGTTTCACAAGATGATGTTTGAAACTATTCCAATGTTCAGTGGCGGAACTTGCAAT
CCTCAGTTTGTGGTCTGCCAGCTAAAGGTGAAGATATATTCC
